Addgene plasmid #155498: DCP1A
Purpose: For use in RBP tethering screen
Depositing lab: Eugene Yeo. Depositing organization: University of California, San Diego (UCSD). Publication: Large-scale tethered function assays identify factors that regulate mRNA stability and translation. Luo EC, Nathanson JL, Tan FE, Schwartz JL, Schmok JC, Shankar A, Markmiller S, Yee BA, Sathe S, Pratt GA, Scaletta DB, Ha Y, Hill DE, Aigner S, Yeo GW. Nat Struct Mol Biol. 2020 Oct;27(10):989-1000. doi: 10.1038/s41594-020-0477-6. Epub 2020 Aug 17. PubMed 32807991.
Backbone
  Vector backbone: E2.pEF5-DEST-FL-V5-MCP
  Backbone size w/o insert (bp): 7357
  Vector type: Mammalian Expression
Growth in bacteria
  Bacterial resistance: Ampicillin, 100 μg/mL
  Growth temperature: 37°C
  Growth strain: DH5alpha
  Copy number: High Copy
Gene/Insert
  Gene/Insert name: DCP1A (alt name: Accession: BC007439.2)
  Species: H. sapiens (human)
  Insert size (bp): 1749
  Mutation: none
  Entrez Gene: DCP1A (a.k.a. HSA275986, Nbla00360, SMAD4IP1, SMIF)
  Promoter: EF-1a
  Tag / fusion protein: V5-MCP (C terminal on backbone)
  Cloning method: Gateway Cloning
  Sequencing primers: 5′ TAATACGACTCACTATAGGG; 3′ gctcgagtctagagggc
Resource information
  A portion of this plasmid was derived from a plasmid made by: DNASU Plasmid Repository Center for Personalized Diagnostics Biodesign Institute
Terms and licenses: Academic/Nonprofit Terms; Industry Terms: Not Available to Industry
How to cite: DCP1A was a gift from Eugene Yeo (Addgene plasmid # 155498 ; http://n2t.net/addgene:155498 ; RRID:Addgene_155498)
