[The description below was written by a language model from this plasmid's Addgene catalogue record and pLannotate feature annotations shown in this document.]
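Description:
DCP1A is a mammalian expression plasmid built on the Gateway destination backbone E2.pEF5-DEST-FL-V5-MCP, carrying the human DCP1A open reading frame (mRNA decapping protein 1A, wild type, about 1.75 kb). The ORF was introduced by Gateway recombination and sits between attB1 and attB2 sites downstream of the strong constitutive EF-1α promoter; a T7 promoter lies just upstream of the insert. Downstream of attB2, the backbone supplies a C-terminal V5 epitope tag followed by the bacteriophage MS2 coat protein (MCP), and the transcription unit ends with a bovine growth hormone polyadenylation signal. The result is a DCP1A-V5-MCP fusion protein that can be detected through V5 and that binds MS2 stem-loop RNA elements through the MCP moiety.

In bacteria the plasmid is maintained at high copy from a ColE1/pUC-type origin and selected with ampicillin (AmpR). The annotated sequence also shows an FRT site placed immediately before a hygromycin resistance coding sequence with an SV40 poly(A) signal. No full promoter is annotated upstream of HygR, an arrangement characteristic of FLP-mediated integration into a genomic FRT landing site, although the record does not state that this is how it was used. Several other annotations (f1 ori, SV40 promoter, ble, lacI, CMV enhancer, small t antigen) are only short fragments, probably backbone remnants.

The stated purpose is an RNA-binding protein tethering screen. In such tethered function assays, the MCP fusion recruits the candidate protein to a reporter mRNA bearing MS2 hairpins, so that its effect on mRNA stability or translation can be measured. The reporter itself is not part of this plasmid.
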