Features (pLannotate 1.2.2; 24 found; start..end, strand, type, name):
     20..1198    +  promoter       EF-1α promoter: strong constitutive promoter for human elongation factor EF-1α
   1215..1233    +  promoter       T7 promoter: promoter for bacteriophage T7 RNA polymerase
   1313..1330    +  protein_bind   attB1 (fragment): mutant version of attB; core recombination site for the Gateway® BP reaction BP Clonase™
   1336..3081    +  CDS            DCP1A: DCP1A_HUMAN - Also known as SMIF. Experimental evidence at protein level: Swiss-Prot protein existence level 1. Necessary for the degradation of mRNAs, both in normal mRNA turnover and in nonsense-mediated mRNA decay. Removes the 7-methyl guanine cap structure from mRNA molecules, yielding a 5'-phosphorylated mRNA fragment and 7m-GDP. Contributes to the transactivation of target genes after stimulation by TGFB1. From Homo sapiens (Human).
   3084..3107    -  protein_bind   attB2: mutant version of attB; recombination site for the Gateway® BP reaction BP Clonase™
   3232..3273    +  CDS            V5 tag: epitope tag from simian virus 5
   3286..3672    +  CDS            MS2: bacteriophage MS2 coat protein binds to a specific stem-loop structure in the viral RNA (Peabody, 1993)
   3734..3958    +  polyA_signal   bGH poly(A) signal: bovine growth hormone polyadenylation signal
   3962..3983    +  promoter       SV40 promoter (fragment): SV40 enhancer and early promoter
   4004..4237    +  rep_origin     f1 ori (fragment) (sequence partly withheld): f1 bacteriophage origin of replication; arrow indicates direction of (+) strand synthesis
   4242..4289    +  protein_bind   FRT: FLP-mediated recombination occurs in the 8-bp core sequence TCTAGAAA (Turan and Bode, 2011). FLP recombinase from the Saccharomyces cerevisiae 2μ plasmid
   4297..5319    +  CDS            HygR: aminoglycoside phosphotransferase from E. coli; aph(4)-Ia; confers resistance to hygromycin
   5329..5454    +  CDS            ble (fragment): BLE_KLEPN - Experimental evidence at protein level: Swiss-Prot protein existence level 1. Binding protein with a strong affinity to the bleomycin family of antibiotics. Binds to CL990; an antimitotic-antibiotic compound. From Klebsiella pneumoniae.
   5449..5570    +  polyA_signal   SV40 poly(A) signal: SV40 polyadenylation signal
   5643..5659    -  protein_bind   lac operator: The lac repressor binds to the lac operator to inhibit transcription in E. coli. This inhibition can be relieved by adding lactose or isopropyl-β-D-thiogalactopyranoside (IPTG). lac repressor encoded by lacI
   5667..5697    -  promoter       lac promoter: promoter for the E. coli lac operon
   5712..5733    -  protein_bind   CAP binding site: CAP binding activates transcription in the presence of cAMP. E. coli catabolite activator protein
   5746..5838    -  CDS            lacI (fragment): lac repressor; lacI; The lac repressor binds to the lac operator to inhibit transcription in E. coli. This inhibition can be relieved by adding lactose or isopropyl-β-D-thiogalactopyranoside (IPTG).
   6021..6609    -  rep_origin     ori: high-copy-number ColE1/pMB1/pBR322/pUC origin of replication
   6780..7640    -  CDS            AmpR: β-lactamase; bla; confers resistance to ampicillin, carbenicillin, and related antibiotics
   7641..7745    -  promoter       AmpR promoter: bla
   7804..7856    -  misc_feature   bom (fragment): basis of mobility region from pBR322
   8011..8029    +  enhancer       CMV enhancer (fragment): human cytomegalovirus immediate early enhancer
   8054..13      +  CDS            small t antigen (fragment) (across the origin): SV40 (simian virus 40) small t antigen
>Addgene plasmid #155498 | DCP1A | addgene full sequence | sequence record 376047 | Addgene NGS Result
CTTGAAAGGAGTGGGAATTGGCTCCGGTGCCCGTCAGTGGGCAGAGCGCACATCGCCCACAGTCCCCGAG
AAGTTGGGGGGAGGGGTCGGCAATTGAACCGGTGCCTAGAGAAGGTGGCGCGGGGTAAACTGGGAAAGTG
ATGTCGTGTACTGGCTCCGCCTTTTTCCCGAGGGTGGGGGAGAACCGTATATAAGTGCAGTAGTCGCCGT
GAACGTTCTTTTTCGCAACGGGTTTGCCGCCAGAACACAGGTAAGTGCCGTGTGTGGTTCCCGCGGGCCT
GGCCTCTTTACGGGTTATGGCCCTTGCGTGCCTTGAATTACTTCCACCTGGCTGCAGTACGTGATTCTTG
ATCCCGAGCTTCGGGTTGGAAGTGGGTGGGAGAGTTCGAGGCCTTGCGCTTAAGGAGCCCCTTCGCCTCG
TGCTTGAGTTGAGGCCTGGCCTGGGCGCTGGGGCCGCCGCGTGCGAATCTGGTGGCACCTTCGCGCCTGT
CTCGCTGCTTTCGATAAGTCTCTAGCCATTTAAAATTTTTGATGACCTGCTGCGACGCTTTTTTTCTGGC
AAGATAGTCTTGTAAATGCGGGCCAAGATCTGCACACTGGTATTTCGGTTTTTGGGGCCGCGGGCGGCGA
CGGGGCCCGTGCGTCCCAGCGCACATGTTCGGCGAGGCGGGGCCTGCGAGCGCGGCCACCGAGAATCGGA
CGGGGGTAGTCTCAAGCTGGCCGGCCTGCTCTGGTGCCTGGCCTCGCGCCGCCGTGTATCGCCCCGCCCT
GGGCGGCAAGGCTGGCCCGGTCGGCACCAGTTGCGTGAGCGGAAAGATGGCCGCTTCCCGGCCCTGCTGC
AGGGAGCTCAAAATGGAGGACGCGGCGCTCGGGAGAGCGGGCGGGTGAGTCACCCACACAAAGGAAAAGG
GCCTTTCCGTCCTCAGCCGTCGCTTCATGTGACTCCACGGAGTACCGGGCGCCGTCCAGGCACCTCGATT
AGTTCTCGAGCTTTTGGAGTACGTCGTCTTTAGGTTGGGGGGAGGGGTTTTATGCGATGGAGTTTCCCCA
CACTGAGTGGGTGGAGACTGAAGTTAGGCCAGCTTGGCACTTGATGTAATTCTCCTTGGAATTTGCCCTT
TTTGAGTTTGGATCTTGGTTCATTCTCAAGCCTCAGACAGTGGTTCAAAGTTTTTTTCTTCCATTTCAGG
TGTCGTGAGGAATTAGCTTGGTACTAATACGACTCACTATAGGGAGACCCAAGCTGGCTAGGTAAGCTTG
GTACCGAGCTCGGATCCACTAGTCCAGTGTGGTGGAATTCTGCAGATATCAACAAGTTTGTACAAAAAAG
TTGGCATGGAGGCGCTGAGTCGAGCTGGGCAGGAGATGAGCCTAGCGGCCCTGAAGCAACACGACCCCTA
TATCACCAGCATCGCAGACCTCACGGGCCAGGTCGCTCTGTACACCTTCTGCCCCAAGGCCAACCAGTGG
GAGAAGACTGATATAGAAGGGACCTTATTCGTATATCGAAGGTCAGCTTCCCCTTACCATGGTTTTACCA
TTGTGAATCGACTAAATATGCACAATCTAGTTGAACCAGTGAATAAAGATTTGGAATTTCAGCTCCATGA
ACCATTTCTTCTGTATAGAAATGCAAGCTTGTCGATATATAGTATCTGGTTTTATGACAAGAATGACTGT
CACCGCATAGCAAAACTCATGGCTGATGTGGTAGAAGAGGAGACACGGCGATCCCAGCAAGCTGCTCGGG
ACAAACAGAGTCCCAGCCAGGCCAATGGCTGCAGCGACCACAGGCCCATCGACATCCTGGAGATGCTGAG
CAGAGCCAAGGATGAGTATGAGAGGAATCAGATGGGTGACTCAAATATCTCCAGCCCTGGGTTACAGCCA
AGCACTCAGCTCTCCAATCTGGGAAGCACCGAGACTCTAGAAGAAATGCCCTCCGGGTCACAGGATAAGT
CTGCTCCATCTGGACACAAGCATCTGACGGTAGAAGAGTTATTTGGAACCTCTTTGCCAAAGGAACAACC
AGCAGTTGTGGGTCTGGATTCAGAAGAAATGGAGAGGTTGCCAGGAGATGCCTCCCAGAAAGAGCCCAAT
TCATTCCTACCATTTCCCTTTGAGCAGTTAGGAGGAGCCCCTCAATCAGAAACCCTGGGTGTCCCTTCTG
CTGCCCACCATTCAGTCCAGCCTGAAATCACCACCCCGGTGCTAATCACTCCAGCCTCCATCACACAGTC
CAATGAAAAGCATGCTCCAACCTACACAATCCCGTTGAGCCCTGTTCTCAGTCCCACTCTGCCAGCTGAA
GCTCCTACTGCACAGGTTCCCCCCAGCTTACCTCGAAACAGCACCATGATGCAGGCAGTGAAGACCACGC
CTAGACAGAGGTCTCCACTCCTGAACCAGCCAGTCCCTGAGCTAAGCCATGCCAGTCTGATTGCCAACCA
GAGCCCCTTCAGGGCCCCATTGAACGTGACGAACACAGCTGGCACATCCCTCCCAAGCGTTGATCTTCTC
CAGAAACTCAGGTTGACCCCACAGCATGACCAAATACAGACACAACCACTTGGGAAAGGTGCAATGGTAG
CCAGCTTTTCTCCGGCAGCTGGTCAGCTAGCCACACCTGAGAGCTTCATAGAGCCTCCCTCTAAGACAGC
AGCAGCAAGAGTGGCGGCCTCAGCCTCCCTGAGCAACATGGTGCTTGCTCCCCTTCAGTCTATGCAGCAG
AACCAGGATCCTGAAGTATTTGTGCAGCCTAAGGTGTTATCCAGTGCCATCCCGGTTGCAGGCGCCCCAC
TGGTTACTGCAACGACCACTGCAGTGTCTTCAGTCCTGCTGGCCCCAAGTGTTTTCCAGCAGACAGTTAC
AAGATCTTCGGACCTTGAGAGGAAAGCCAGCTCCCCTTCTCCTCTAACTATTGGAACGCCAGAAAGTCAG
AGAAAGCCTTCCATTATTCTCAGCAAGTCTCAGCTCCAGGATACATTAATACATCTAATAAAGAATGATT
CCAGCTTCCTCAGTACACTTCATGAAGTCTACTTGCAGGTTCTGACCAAGAACAAAGACAACCACAACCT
ATGCCCAACTTTCTTGTACAAAGTGGTTGATATCCAGCACAGTGGCGGCCGCTCGAGTCTAGAGGGCCCG
CGGTTCGAAACCAGCGGAGGCGGCGGAAGCGGGGGAGGAGGCAGCGGCGGAGGCGGCAGCGGGGGCGGCG
GAAGCGCTACCGGTAAGCCTATCCCTAACCCTCTCCTCGGTCTCGATTCTACGCGTACCGGTATGGCTTC
TAACTTTACTCAGTTCGTTCTCGTCGACAATGGCGGAACTGGCGACGTGACTGTCGCCCCAAGCAACTTC
GCTAACGGGGTCGCTGAATGGATCAGCTCTAACTCGCGATCACAGGCTTACAAAGTAACCTGTAGCGTTC
GTCAGAGCTCTGCGCAGAATCGCAAATACACCATCAAAGTCGAGGTGCCTAAAGTGGCAACCCAGACTGT
TGGTGGTGAAGAGCTTCCTGTAGCCGGATGGAGATCTTACTTAAATATGGAACTAACCATTCCAATTTTC
GCCACGAATTCCGACTGCGAGCTTATTGTTAAGGCAATGCAAGGTCTCCTAAAAGATGGAAACCCGATTC
CCTCGGCCATCGCGGCCAACTCCGGCATCTACGGAGGTGGAGGTGGATCTCGTACGGGTTAGTAATGAGT
TTAAACCCGCTGATCAGCCTCGACTGTGCCTTCTAGTTGCCAGCCATCTGTTGTTTGCCCCTCCCCCGTG
CCTTCCTTGACCCTGGAAGGTGCCACTCCCACTGTCCTTTCCTAATAAAATGAGGAAATTGCATCGCATT
GTCTGAGTAGGTGTCATTCTATTCTGGGGGGTGGGGTGGGGCAGGACAGCAAGGGGGAGGATTGGGAAGA
CAATAGCAGGCATGCTGGGGATGCGGTGGGCTCTATGGCTTCTGAGGCGGAAAGAACCAGCTGGGGCTCT
AGGGGGTATCCCC
[124 nt withheld, positions 4004-4127]
C
[91 nt withheld, positions 4129-4219]
AGGGTGATGGTTCACGTACCTAGAAGTTCCTATTCCGAAGTTCCTATTCTCTAGAAAGTATAGGAACTTC
CTTGGCCAAAAAGCCTGAACTCACCGCGACGTCTGTCGAGAAGTTTCTGATCGAAAAGTTCGACAGCGTC
TCCGACCTGATGCAGCTCTCGGAGGGCGAAGAATCTCGTGCTTTCAGCTTCGATGTAGGAGGGCGTGGAT
ATGTCCTGCGGGTAAATAGCTGCGCCGATGGTTTCTACAAAGATCGTTATGTTTATCGGCACTTTGCATC
GGCCGCGCTCCCGATTCCGGAAGTGCTTGACATTGGGGAATTCAGCGAGAGCCTGACCTATTGCATCTCC
CGCCGTGCACAGGGTGTCACGTTGCAAGACCTGCCTGAAACCGAACTGCCCGCTGTTCTGCAGCCGGTCG
CGGAGGCCATGGATGCGATCGCTGCGGCCGATCTTAGCCAGACGAGCGGGTTCGGCCCATTCGGACCGCA
AGGAATCGGTCAATACACTACATGGCGTGATTTCATATGCGCGATTGCTGATCCCCATGTGTATCACTGG
CAAACTGTGATGGACGACACCGTCAGTGCGTCCGTCGCGCAGGCTCTCGATGAGCTGATGCTTTGGGCCG
AGGACTGCCCCGAAGTCCGGCACCTCGTGCACGCGGATTTCGGCTCCAACAATGTCCTGACGGACAATGG
CCGCATAACAGCGGTCATTGACTGGAGCGAGGCGATGTTCGGGGATTCCCAATACGAGGTCGCCAACATC
TTCTTCTGGAGGCCGTGGTTGGCTTGTATGGAGCAGCAGACGCGCTACTTCGAGCGGAGGCATCCGGAGC
TTGCAGGATCGCCGCGGCTCCGGGCGTATATGCTCCGCATTGGTCTTGACCAACTCTATCAGAGCTTGGT
TGACGGCAATTTCGATGATGCAGCTTGGGCGCAGGGTCGATGCGACGCAATCGTCCGATCCGGAGCCGGG
ACTGTCGGGCGTACACAAATCGCCCGCAGAAGCGCGGCCGTCTGGACCGATGGCTGTGTAGAAGTACTCG
CCGATAGTGGAAACCGACGCCCCAGCACTCGTCCGAGGGCAAAGGAATAGCACGTACTACGAGATTTCGA
TTCCACCGCCGCCTTCTATGAAAGGTTGGGCTTCGGAATCGTTTTCCGGGACGCCGGCTGGATGATCCTC
CAGCGCGGGGATCTCATGCTGGAGTTCTTCGCCCACCCCAACTTGTTTATTGCAGCTTATAATGGTTACA
AATAAAGCAATAGCATCACAAATTTCACAAATAAAGCATTTTTTTCACTGCATTCTAGTTGTGGTTTGTC
CAAACTCATCAATGTATCTTATCATGTCTGTATACCGTCGACCTCTAGCTAGAGCTTGGCGTAATCATGG
TCATAGCTGTTTCCTGTGTGAAATTGTTATCCGCTCACAATTCCACACAACATACGAGCCGGAAGCATAA
AGTGTAAAGCCTGGGGTGCCTAATGAGTGAGCTAACTCACATTAATTGCGTTGCGCTCACTGCCCGCTTT
CCAGTCGGGAAACCTGTCGTGCCAGCTGCATTAATGAATCGGCCAACGCGCGGGGAGAGGCGGTTTGCGT
ATTGGGCGCTCTTCCGCTTCCTCGCTCACTGACTCGCTGCGCTCGGTCGTTCGGCTGCGGCGAGCGGTAT
CAGCTCACTCAAAGGCGGTAATACGGTTATCCACAGAATCAGGGGATAACGCAGGAAAGAACATGTGAGC
AAAAGGCCAGCAAAAGGCCAGGAACCGTAAAAAGGCCGCGTTGCTGGCGTTTTTCCATAGGCTCCGCCCC
CCTGACGAGCATCACAAAAATCGACGCTCAAGTCAGAGGTGGCGAAACCCGACAGGACTATAAAGATACC
AGGCGTTTCCCCCTGGAAGCTCCCTCGTGCGCTCTCCTGTTCCGACCCTGCCGCTTACCGGATACCTGTC
CGCCTTTCTCCCTTCGGGAAGCGTGGCGCTTTCTCATAGCTCACGCTGTAGGTATCTCAGTTCGGTGTAG
GTCGTTCGCTCCAAGCTGGGCTGTGTGCACGAACCCCCCGTTCAGCCCGACCGCTGCGCCTTATCCGGTA
ACTATCGTCTTGAGTCCAACCCGGTAAGACACGACTTATCGCCACTGGCAGCAGCCACTGGTAACAGGAT
TAGCAGAGCGAGGTATGTAGGCGGTGCTACAGAGTTCTTGAAGTGGTGGCCTAACTACGGCTACACTAGA
AGAACAGTATTTGGTATCTGCGCTCTGCTGAAGCCAGTTACCTTCGGAAAAAGAGTTGGTAGCTCTTGAT
CCGGCAAACAAACCACCGCTGGTAGCGGTGGTTTTTTTGTTTGCAAGCAGCAGATTACGCGCAGAAAAAA
AGGATCTCAAGAAGATCCTTTGATCTTTTCTACGGGGTCTGACGCTCAGTGGAACGAAAACTCACGTTAA
GGGATTTTGGTCATGAGATTATCAAAAAGGATCTTCACCTAGATCCTTTTAAATTAAAAATGAAGTTTTA
AATCAATCTAAAGTATATATGAGTAAACTTGGTCTGACAGTTACCAATGCTTAATCAGTGAGGCACCTAT
CTCAGCGATCTGTCTATTTCGTTCATCCATAGTTGCCTGACTCCCCGTCGTGTAGATAACTACGATACGG
GAGGGCTTACCATCTGGCCCCAGTGCTGCAATGATACCGCGAGACCCACGCTCACCGGCTCCAGATTTAT
CAGCAATAAACCAGCCAGCCGGAAGGGCCGAGCGCAGAAGTGGTCCTGCAACTTTATCCGCCTCCATCCA
GTCTATTAATTGTTGCCGGGAAGCTAGAGTAAGTAGTTCGCCAGTTAATAGTTTGCGCAACGTTGTTGCC
ATTGCTACAGGCATCGTGGTGTCACGCTCGTCGTTTGGTATGGCTTCATTCAGCTCCGGTTCCCAACGAT
CAAGGCGAGTTACATGATCCCCCATGTTGTGCAAAAAAGCGGTTAGCTCCTTCGGTCCTCCGATCGTTGT
CAGAAGTAAGTTGGCCGCAGTGTTATCACTCATGGTTATGGCAGCACTGCATAATTCTCTTACTGTCATG
CCATCCGTAAGATGCTTTTCTGTGACTGGTGAGTACTCAACCAAGTCATTCTGAGAATAGTGTATGCGGC
GACCGAGTTGCTCTTGCCCGGCGTCAATACGGGATAATACCGCGCCACATAGCAGAACTTTAAAAGTGCT
CATCATTGGAAAACGTTCTTCGGGGCGAAAACTCTCAAGGATCTTACCGCTGTTGAGATCCAGTTCGATG
TAACCCACTCGTGCACCCAACTGATCTTCAGCATCTTTTACTTTCACCAGCGTTTCTGGGTGAGCAAAAA
CAGGAAGGCAAAATGCCGCAAAAAAGGGAATAAGGGCGACACGGAAATGTTGAATACTCATACTCTTCCT
TTTTCAATATTATTGAAGCATTTATCAGGGTTATTGTCTCATGAGCGGATACATATTTGAATGTATTTAG
AAAAATAAACAAATAGGGGTTCCGCGCACATTTCCCCGAAAAGTGCCACCTGACGTCGACGGATCGGGAG
ATCTCCCGATCCCCTATGGTGCACTCTCAGTACAATCTGCTCTGATGCCGCATAGTTAAGCCAGTATCTG
CTCCCTGCTTGTGTGTTGGAGGTCGCTGAGTAGTGCGCGAGCAAAATTTAAGCTACAACAAGGCAAGGCT
TGACCGACAATTGCATGAAGAATCTGCTTAGGGTTAGGCGTTTTGCGCTGCTTCGCGATGTACGGGCCAG
ATATACGCGTTGACATTGATTATTGACTAGGCTTTTGCAAAAAGCTTTGCAAAGATGGATAAAGTTTTAA
ACAGAGAGGAATCTTTGCAGCTAATGGACCTTCTAGGT
