>Addgene plasmid #155498 | DCP1A | depositor partial sequence | sequence record 300902 | Insert Sequence
ATGGAGGCGCTGAGTCGAGCTGGGCAGGAGATGAGCCTAGCGGCCCTGAAGCAACACGACCCCTATATCA
CCAGCATCGCAGACCTCACGGGCCAGGTCGCTCTGTACACCTTCTGCCCCAAGGCCAACCAGTGGGAGAA
GACTGATATAGAAGGGACCTTATTCGTATATCGAAGGTCAGCTTCCCCTTACCATGGTTTTACCATTGTG
AATCGACTAAATATGCACAATCTAGTTGAACCAGTGAATAAAGATTTGGAATTTCAGCTCCATGAACCAT
TTCTTCTGTATAGAAATGCAAGCTTGTCGATATATAGTATCTGGTTTTATGACAAGAATGACTGTCACCG
CATAGCAAAACTCATGGCTGATGTGGTAGAAGAGGAGACACGGCGATCCCAGCAAGCTGCTCGGGACAAA
CAGAGTCCCAGCCAGGCCAATGGCTGCAGCGACCACAGGCCCATCGACATCCTGGAGATGCTGAGCAGAG
CCAAGGATGAGTATGAGAGGAATCAGATGGGTGACTCAAATATCTCCAGCCCTGGGTTACAGCCAAGCAC
TCAGCTCTCCAATCTGGGAAGCACCGAGACTCTAGAAGAAATGCCCTCCGGGTCACAGGATAAGTCTGCT
CCATCTGGACACAAGCATCTGACGGTAGAAGAGTTATTTGGAACCTCTTTGCCAAAGGAACAACCAGCAG
TTGTGGGTCTGGATTCAGAAGAAATGGAGAGGTTGCCAGGAGATGCCTCCCAGAAAGAGCCCAATTCATT
CCTACCATTTCCCTTTGAGCAGTTAGGAGGAGCCCCTCAATCAGAAACCCTGGGTGTCCCTTCTGCTGCC
CACCATTCAGTCCAGCCTGAAATCACCACCCCGGTGCTAATCACTCCAGCCTCCATCACACAGTCCAATG
AAAAGCATGCTCCAACCTACACAATCCCGTTGAGCCCTGTTCTCAGTCCCACTCTGCCAGCTGAAGCTCC
TACTGCACAGGTTCCCCCCAGCTTACCTCGAAACAGCACCATGATGCAGGCAGTGAAGACCACGCCTAGA
CAGAGGTCTCCACTCCTGAACCAGCCAGTCCCTGAGCTAAGCCATGCCAGTCTGATTGCCAACCAGAGCC
CCTTCAGGGCCCCATTGAACGTGACGAACACAGCTGGCACATCCCTCCCAAGCGTTGATCTTCTCCAGAA
ACTCAGGTTGACCCCACAGCATGACCAAATACAGACACAACCACTTGGGAAAGGTGCAATGGTAGCCAGC
TTTTCTCCGGCAGCTGGTCAGCTAGCCACACCTGAGAGCTTCATAGAGCCTCCCTCTAAGACAGCAGCAG
CAAGAGTGGCGGCCTCAGCCTCCCTGAGCAACATGGTGCTTGCTCCCCTTCAGTCTATGCAGCAGAACCA
GGATCCTGAAGTATTTGTGCAGCCTAAGGTGTTATCCAGTGCCATCCCGGTTGCAGGCGCCCCACTGGTT
ACTGCAACGACCACTGCAGTGTCTTCAGTCCTGCTGGCCCCAAGTGTTTTCCAGCAGACAGTTACAAGAT
CTTCGGACCTTGAGAGGAAAGCCAGCTCCCCTTCTCCTCTAACTATTGGAACGCCAGAAAGTCAGAGAAA
GCCTTCCATTATTCTCAGCAAGTCTCAGCTCCAGGATACATTAATACATCTAATAAAGAATGATTCCAGC
TTCCTCAGTACACTTCATGAAGTCTACTTGCAGGTTCTGACCAAGAACAAAGACAACCACAACCTATGA
